Addgene plasmid #63464: pFusX4-56
Purpose: Encodes RVD positions 10-12 in TALEN assembly
Depositing lab: Stephen Ekker. Depositing organization: Mayo Foundation for Medical Education and Research. Publication: FusX: A rapid one-step TALE assembly system for genome science. Ma AC, McNulty MS, Tanya PL, Jarryd CM, Martinez-Galvez G, Argue DP, Lee HB, Urban MD, Bullard CE, Blackburn PR, Man TK, Clark KJ, Ekker SC. Hum Gene Ther. 2016 Jun;27(6):451-63. doi: 10.1089/hum.2015.172 PubMed 26854857.
Backbone
  Vector backbone: FusX4
  Backbone size w/o insert (bp): 3008
  Vector type: TALEN
Growth in bacteria
  Bacterial resistance: Spectinomycin, 50 μg/mL
  Growth temperature: 37°C
  Growth strain: DH5alpha
  Copy number: High Copy
Gene/Insert
  Gene/Insert name: NG HD NG (alt name: X4_TCT)
  Species: Synthetic
  Mutation: none
  Cloning method: Restriction Enzyme; 5′ cloning site BsaI (destroyed during cloning); 3′ cloning site BsaI (destroyed during cloning)
  Sequencing primers: 5′ pCR8_F1; 3′ pCR8_R1
Terms and licenses: Academic/Nonprofit Terms; Industry Terms: Not Available to Industry
How to cite: pFusX4-56 was a gift from Stephen Ekker (Addgene plasmid # 63464 ; http://n2t.net/addgene:63464 ; RRID:Addgene_63464)
