[The description below was written by a language model from this plasmid's Addgene catalogue record.]
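Description:
pFusX4-56 is a bacterial library plasmid from the FusX TALE assembly system, built on the FusX4 backbone (about 3 kb without insert) and classed as a TALEN-type vector. It is maintained as a high-copy plasmid in E. coli under spectinomycin selection. The record does not name the origin of replication or list any annotated features, and no feature table is provided, so the detailed backbone architecture cannot be described beyond these catalogue fields; the listed sequencing primers carry pCR8-type names, which suggests but does not establish a pCR8-related backbone.

The insert is a synthetic pre-assembled trimer of TALE repeats carrying the repeat-variable diresidues NG, HD and NG, also named X4_TCT. Under the standard TALE recognition code, NG specifies thymine and HD specifies cytosine, so this module reads the triplet TCT. It is designated to fill RVD positions 10 to 12 of a TALE array. The trimer was cloned through BsaI sites that were destroyed in the process, consistent with Golden Gate-style construction using a type IIS enzyme that cuts outside its recognition sequence and leaves defined overhangs.

In use, the plasmid serves as one member of a position-specific library in which each member encodes a different three-repeat combination. A user picks the module matching the desired target bases at each position set and joins them in a one-step reaction to build a full DNA-binding array for a TALEN or other TALE fusion. The plasmid has no expression function of its own according to the record; it is a source of a repeat block for genome-editing reagent assembly.
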