>Addgene plasmid #63464 | pFusX4-56 | depositor partial sequence | sequence record 105446 | pFusX4_TCT
AGTCTTAAGCGTCTCCCCTGACCCCGGACCAAGTGGTGGCTATCGCCAGCAACGGTGGCGGCAAGCAAGC
GCTCGAAACGGTGCAGCGGCTGTTGCCGGTGCTGTGCCAGGACCATGGCCTGACTCCGGACCAAGTGGTG
GCTATCGCCAGCCACGATGGCGGCAAGCAAGCGCTCGAAACGGTGCAGCGGCTGTTGCCGGTGCTGTGCC
AGGACCATGGCCTGACCCCGGACCAAGTGGTGGCTATCGCCAGCAACGGTGGCGGCAAGCAAGCGCTCGA
AACGGTGCAGCGGCTGTTGCCGGTGCTGTGCCAGGACCATGGCCGAGACGTC
