>Addgene plasmid #63464 | pFusX4-56 | depositor partial sequence | sequence record 105447 | FusX4
CGTCTCCCCTGACCCCGGACCAAGTGGTGGCTATCGAGACCGGCGCCGCTACGGGCGCGTCCCATTCGCC
ATTCAGGCTGCGCAACTGTTGGGAAGGGCGATCGGTGCGGGCTCTTCGCTATTACGCCAGCTGGCGAAAG
GGGGATGTGCTGCAAGGCGATTAAGTTGGGAACGCCAGGGTTTTCCCAGTCACGACGTTGTAAAACGACG
GCCAGTGAGCGCGCGTAATCGACTCACTATAGGGCGAATTGGGTACCGGGCCCCCCCTCGAGGTCCTCCA
GCTTTTGTTCCCTTTAGTGAGGGTTAATTGCGCGCTTGGCGTAATCATGGTCATAGCTGTTTCCTGTGTG
AAATTGTTATCCGCTCACAATTCCACACAACATACGAGCCGGAAGCATAAAGTGTAAAGCCTGGGGTGCC
TAATGAGTGAGCTAACTCACATTAATTGCGTTGCGCTCACTGCCCGCTTTCCACCGGTGGTCTCTGGCGG
CAAGCAAGCGCTCGAAACGGTGCAGCGGCTGTTGCCGGTGCTGTGCCAGGACCATGGCCGAGACGTCTAG
ACCAGCCAGGACAGAAATGCCTCGACTTCGCTGCTACCCAAGGTTGCCGGGTGACGCACACCGTGGAAAC
GGATGAAGGCACGAACCCAGTGGACATAAGCCTGTTCGGTTCGTAAGCTGTAATGCAAGTAGCGTATGCG
CTCACGCAACTGGTCCAGAACCTTGACCGAACGCAGCGGTGGTAACGGCGCAGTGGCGGTTTTCATGGCT
TGTTATGACTGTTTTTTTGGGGTACAGTCTATGCCTCGGGCATCCAAGCAGCAAGCGCGTTACGCCGTGG
GTCGATGTTTGATGTTATGGAGCAGCAACGATGTTACGCAGCAGGGCAGTCGCCCTAAAACAAAGTTAAA
CATTATGAGGGAAGCGGTGATCGCCGAAGTATCGACTCAACTATCAGAGGTAGTTGGCGTCATCGAGCGC
CATCTCGAACCGACGTTGCTGGCCGTACATTTGTACGGCTCCGCAGTGGATGGCGGCCTGAAGCCACACA
GTGATATTGATTTGCTGGTTACGGTGACCGTAAGGCTTGATGAAACAACGCGGCGAGCTTTGATCAACGA
CCTTTTGGAAACTTCGGCTTCCCCTGGAGAGAGCGAGATTCTCCGCGCTGTAGAAGTCACCATTGTTGTG
CACGACGACATCATTCCGTGGCGTTATCCAGCTAAGCGCGAACTGCAATTTGGAGAATGGCAGCGCAATG
ACATTCTTGCAGGTATCTTCGAGCCAGCCACGATCGACATTGATCTGGCTATCTTGCTGACAAAAGCAAG
AGAACATAGCGTTGCCTTGGTAGGTCCAGCGGCGGAGGAACTCTTTGATCCGGTTCCTGAACAGGATCTA
TTTGAGGCGCTAAATGAAACCTTAACGCTATGGAACTCGCCGCCCGACTGGGCTGGCGATGAGCGAAATG
TAGTGCTTACGTTGTCCCGCATTTGGTACAGCGCAGTAACCGGCAAAATCGCGCCGAAGGATGTCGCTGC
CGACTGGGCAATGGAGCGCCTGCCGGCCCAGTATCAGCCCGTCATACTTGAAGCTAGACAGGCTTATCTT
GGACAAGAAGAAGATCGCTTGGCCTCGCGCGCAGATCAGTTGGAAGAATTTGTCCACTACGTGAAAGGCG
AGATCACCAAGGTAGTCGGCAAATAACCCTCGAGCCACCCATGACCAAAATCCCTTAACGTGAGTTACGC
GTCGTTCCACTGAGCGTCAGACCCCGTAGAAAAGATCAAAGGATCTTCTTGAGATCCTTTTTTTCTGCGC
GTAATCTGCTGCTTGCAAACAAAAAAACCACCGCTACCAGCGGTGGTTTGTTTGCCGGATCAAGAGCTAC
CAACTCTTTTTCCGAAGGTAACTGGCTTCAGCAGAGCGCAGATACCAAATACTGTCCTTCTAGTGTAGCC
GTAGTTAGGCCACCACTTCAAGAACTCTGTAGCACCGCCTACATACCTCGCTCTGCTAATCCTGTTACCA
GTGGCTGCTGCCAGTGGCGATAAGTCGTGTCTTACCGGGTTGGACTCAAGACGATAGTTACCGGATAAGG
CGCAGCGGTCGGGCTGAACGGGGGGTTCGTGCACACAGCCCAGCTTGGAGCGAACGACCTACACCGAACT
GAGATACCTACAGCGTGAGCATTGAGAAAGCGCCACGCTTCCCGAAGGGAGAAAGGCGGACAGGTATCCG
GTAAGCGGCAGGGTCGGAACAGGAGAGCGCACGAGGGAGCTTCCAGGGGGAAACGCCTGGTATCTTTATA
GTCCTGTCGGGTTTCGCCACCTCTGACTTGAGCGTCGATTTTTGTGATGCTCGTCAGGGGGGCGGAGCCT
ATGGAAAAACGCCAGCAACGCGGCCTTTTTACGGTTCCTGGCCTTTTGCTGGCCTTTTGCTCACATGTTC
TTTCCTGCGTTATCCCCTGATTCTGTGGATAACCGTATTACCGCCTTTGAGTGAGCTGATACCGCTCGCC
GCAGCCGAACGACCGAGCGCAGCGAGTCAGTGAGCGAGGAAGCGGAAGAGCGCCCAATACGCAAACCGCC
TCTCCCCGCGCGTTGGCCGATTCATTAATGCAGCTGGCACGACAGGTTTCCCGACTGGAAAGCGGGCAGT
GAGCGCAACGCAATTAATACGCGTACCGCTAGCCAGGAAGAGTTTGTAGAAACGCAAAAAGGCCATCCGT
CAGGATGGCCTTCTGCTTAGTTTGATGCCTGGCAGTTTATGGCGGGCGTCCTGCCCGCCACCCTCCGGGC
CGTTGCTTCACAACGTTCAAATCCGCTCCCGGCGGATTTGTCCTACTCAGGAGAGCGTTCACCGACAAAC
AACAGATAAAACGAAAGGCCCAGTCTTCCGACTGAGCCTTTCGTTTTATTTGATGCCTGGCAGTTCCCTA
CTCTCGCGTTAACGCTAGCATGGATGTTTTCCCAGTCACGACGTTGTAAAACGACGGCCAGTCTTAAG
