>Addgene plasmid #63464 | pFusX4-56 | addgene partial sequence | sequence record 116240 | pCR8_R1 5'-cgaaccgaacaggcttatgt-3'
GGTGTGCGTCACCCGGCAACCTTGGGTAGCAGCGAAGTCGAGGCATTTCTGTCCTGGCTGGTCTAGACGT
CTCGGCCATGGTCCTGGCACAGCACCGGCAACAGCCGCTGCACCGTTTCGAGCGCTTGCTTGCCGCCACC
GTTGCTGGCGATAGCCACCACTTGGTCCGGGGTCAGGCCATGGTCCTGGCACAGCACCGGCAACAGCCGC
TGCACCGTTTCGAGCGCTTGCTTGCCGCCATCGTGGCTGGCGATAGCCACCACTTGGTCCGGAGTCAGGC
CATGGTCCTGGCACAGCACCGGCAACAGCCGCTGCACCGTTTCGAGCGCTTGCTTGCCGCCACCGTTGCT
GGCGATAGCCACCACTTGGTCCGGGGTCAGGGGAGACGCTTAAGACTGGCCGTCGTTTTACAACGTCGTG
ACTGGGAAAACATCCATGCTAGCGTTAACGCGAGAGTAGGGAACTGCCAGGCATCAAATAAAACGAAAGG
CTCAGTCGGAAGACTGGGCCTTTCGTTTTATCTGTTGTTTGTCGGTGAACGCTCTCCTGAGTAGGACAAA
TCCGCCGGGAGCGGATTTGAACGTTGTGAAGCAACGGCCCGGAGGGTGGCGGGCAGGACGCCCGCCATAA
ACTGCCAGGCATCAAACTAAGCAGAAGGCCATCCTGACGGATGGCCTTTTTGCGTTTCTACAAACTCTTC
CTGGCTAGCGGTACGCGTATTAATTGCGTT
